>Addgene plasmid #64107 | pHAGE-TO-dCas9-3XGFP | addgene full sequence | sequence record 175375 | Addgene NGS Result
TGGAAGGGCTAATTCACTCCCAAAGAAGACAAGATATCCTTGATCTGTGGATCTACCACACACAAGGCTA
CTTCCCTGATTAGCAGAACTACACACCAGGGCCAGGGGTCAGATATCCACTGACCTTTGGATGGTGCTAC
AAGCTAGTACCAGTTGAGCCAGATAAGGTAGAAGAGGCCAATAAAGGAGAGAACACCAGCTTGTTACACC
CTGTGAGCCTGCATGGGATGGATGACCCGGAGAGAGAAGTGTTAGAGTGGAGGTTTGACAGCCGCCTAGC
ATTTCATCACGTGGCCCGAGAGCTGCATCCGGAGTACTTCAAGAACTGCTGATATCGAGCTTGCTACAAG
GGACTTTCCGCTGGGGACTTTCCAGGGAGGCGTGGCCTGGGCGGGACTGGGGAGTGGCGAGCCCTCAGAT
CCTGCATATAAGCAGCTGCTTTTTGCCTGTACTGGGTCTCTCTGGTTAGACCAGATCTGAGCCTGGGAGC
TCTCTGGCTAACTAGGGAACCCACTGCTTAAGCCTCAATAAAGCTTGCCTTGAGTGCTTCAAGTAGTGTG
TGCCCGTCTGTTGTGTGACTCTGGTAACTAGAGATCCCTCAGACCCTTTTAGTCAGTGTGGAAAATCTCT
AGCAGTGGCGCCCGAACAGGGACTTGAAAGCGAAAGGGAAACCAGAGGAGCTCTCTCGACGCAGGACTCG
GCTTGCTGAAGCGCGCACGGCAAGAGGCGAGGGGCGGCGACTGGTGAGTACGCCAAAAATTTTGACTAGC
GGAGGCTAGAAGGAGAGAGATGGGTGCGAGAGCGTCAGTATTAAGCGGGGGAGAATTAGATCGCGATGGG
AAAAAATTCGGTTAAGGCCAGGGGGAAAGAAAAAATATAAATTAAAACATATAGTATGGGCAAGCAGGGA
GCTAGAACGATTCGCAGTTAATCCTGGCCTGTTAGAAACATCAGAAGGCTGTAGACAAATACTGGGACAG
CTACAACCATCCCTTCAGACAGGATCAGAAGAACTTAGATCATTATATAATACAGTAGCAACCCTCTATT
GTGTGCATCAAAGGATAGAGATAAAAGACACCAAGGAAGCTTTAGACAAGATAGAGGAAGAGCAAAACAA
AAGTAAGACCACCGCACAGCAAGCGGCCGGCCGCTGATCTTCAGACCTGGAGGAGGAGATATGAGGGACA
ATTGGAGAAGTGAATTATATAAATATAAAGTAGTAAAAATTGAACCATTAGGAGTAGCACCCACCAAGGC
AAAGAGAAGAGTGGTGCAGAGAGAAAAAAGAGCAGTGGGAATAGGAGCTTTGTTCCTTGGGTTCTTGGGA
GCAGCAGGAAGCACTATGGGCGCAGCGTCAATGACGCTGACGGTACAGGCCAGACAATTATTGTCTGGTA
TAGTGCAGCAGCAGAACAATTTGCTGAGGGCTATTGAGGCGCAACAGCATCTGTTGCAACTCACAGTCTG
GGGCATCAAGCAGCTCCAGGCAAGAATCCTGGCTGTGGAAAGATACCTAAAGGATCAACAGCTCCTGGGG
ATTTGGGGTTGCTCTGGAAAACTCATTTGCACCACTGCTGTGCCTTGGAATGCTAGTTGGAGTAATAAAT
CTCTGGAACAGATTTGGAATCACACGACCTGGATGGAGTGGGACAGAGAAATTAACAATTACACAAGCTT
AATACACTCCTTAATTGAAGAATCGCAAAACCAGCAAGAAAAGAATGAACAAGAATTATTGGAATTAGAT
AAATGGGCAAGTTTGTGGAATTGGTTTAACATAACAAATTGGCTGTGGTATATAAAATTATTCATAATGA
TAGTAGGAGGCTTGGTAGGTTTAAGAATAGTTTTTGCTGTACTTTCTATAGTGAATAGAGTTAGGCAGGG
ATATTCACCATTATCGTTTCAGACCCACCTCCCAACCCCGAGGGGACCCGACAGGCCCGAAGGAATAGAA
GAAGAAGGTGGAGAGAGAGACAGAGACAGATCCATTCGATTAGTGAACGGATCTCGACGGTATCGCCGAA
TTGACAAATGGCAGTATTCATCCACAATTTTAAAAGAAAAGGGGGGATTGGGGGGTACAGTGCAGGGGAA
AGAATAGTAGACATAATAGCAACAGACATACAAACTAAAGAATTACAAAAACAAATTACAAAAATTCAAA
ATTTTCGGGTTTATTACAGGGACAGCAGAGATCCAGTTTGGACTAGCGATGCTAGCTGATGCGGGCCCTA
GTTATTAATAGTAATCAATTACGGGGTCATTAGTTCATAGCCCATATATGGAGTTCCGCGTTACATAACT
TACGGTAAATGGCCCGCCTGGCTGACCGCCCAACGACCCCCGCCCATTGACGTCAATAATGACGTATGTT
CCCATAGTAACGCCAATAGGGACTTTCCATTGACGTCAATGGGTGGAGTATTTACGGTAAACTGCCCACT
TGGCAGTACATCAAGTGTATCATATGCCAAGTACGCCCCCTATTGACGTCAATGACGGTAAATGGCCCGC
CTGGCATTATGCCCAGTACATGACCTTATGGGACTTTCCTACTTGGCAGTACATCTACGTATTAGTCATC
GCTATTACCATGGTGATGCGGTTTTGGCAGTACATCAATGGGCGTGGATAGCGGTTTGACTCACGGGGAT
TTCCAAGTCTCCACCCCATTGACGTCAATGGGAGTTTGTTTTGGCACCAAAATCAACGGGACTTTCCAAA
ATGTCGTAACAACTCCGCCCCATTGACGCAAATGGGCGGTAGGCGTGTACGGTGGGAGGTCTATATAAGC
AGAGCTCTCCCTATCAGTGATAGAGATCTCCCTATCAGTGATAGAGATCGTCGACGAGCTCGTTTAGTGA
ACCGTCAGATCGCCTGGAGACGCCATCCACGCTGTTTTGACCTCCATAGAAGACACCGGGACCGATCCAG
CCTACCGGTTAAGGTGAACGCGTGCAGGCTGGCGCCACCATGGCCCCTAAAAAGAAACGCAAGGTCGAAT
TCGGAAGCGGAAGCGACAAGAAGTACTCCATTGGGCTCGCTATCGGTACCAACAGCGTCGGCTGGGCCGT
CATTACGGACGAGTACAAGGTGCCGAGCAAAAAATTCAAAGTTCTGGGCAATACCGATCGCCACAGCATA
AAGAAGAACCTCATTGGAGCCCTCCTGTTCGACTCCGGGGAGACGGCCGAAGCCACGCGGCTCAAAAGAA
CAGCACGGCGCAGATATACCCGCAGAAAGAATCGGATCTGCTACCTGCAGGAGATCTTTAGTAATGAGAT
GGCTAAGGTGGATGACTCTTTCTTCCATAGGCTGGAGGAGTCCTTTTTGGTGGAGGAGGATAAAAAGCAC
GAGCGCCACCCAATCTTTGGCAATATCGTGGACGAGGTGGCGTACCATGAAAAGTACCCAACCATATATC
ATCTGAGGAAGAAGCTGGTAGACAGTACTGATAAGGCTGACTTGCGGTTGATCTATCTCGCGCTGGCGCA
CATGATCAAATTTCGGGGACACTTCCTCATCGAGGGGGACCTGAACCCAGACAACAGCGATGTCGACAAA
CTCTTTATCCAACTGGTTCAGACTTACAATCAGCTTTTCGAGGAGAACCCGATCAACGCATCCGGCGTTG
ACGCCAAAGCAATCCTGAGCGCTAGGCTGTCCAAATCCCGGCGGCTCGAAAACCTCATCGCACAGCTCCC
TGGGGAGAAGAAGAACGGCCTGTTTGGTAATCTTATCGCCCTGTCACTCGGGCTGACCCCCAACTTTAAA
TCTAACTTCGACCTGGCCGAAGATGCCAAGCTGCAACTGAGCAAAGACACCTACGATGATGATCTCGACA
ATCTGCTGGCCCAGATCGGCGACCAGTACGCAGACCTTTTTTTGGCGGCAAAGAACCTGTCAGACGCCAT
TCTGCTGAGTGATATTCTGCGAGTGAACACGGAGATCACCAAAGCTCCGCTGAGCGCTAGTATGATCAAG
CGCTATGATGAGCACCACCAAGACTTGACTTTGCTGAAGGCCCTTGTCAGACAGCAACTGCCTGAGAAGT
ACAAGGAAATTTTCTTCGATCAGTCTAAAAATGGCTACGCCGGATACATTGACGGCGGAGCAAGCCAGGA
GGAATTTTACAAATTTATTAAGCCCATCTTGGAAAAAATGGACGGCACCGAGGAGCTGCTGGTAAAGCTG
AACAGAGAAGATCTGTTGCGCAAACAGCGCACTTTCGACAATGGAAGCATCCCCCACCAGATTCACCTGG
GCGAACTGCACGCTATCCTCAGGCGGCAAGAGGATTTCTACCCCTTTTTGAAAGATAACAGGGAAAAGAT
TGAGAAAATCCTCACATTTCGGATACCCTACTATGTAGGCCCCCTCGCTCGGGGAAATTCCAGATTCGCG
TGGATGACTCGCAAATCAGAAGAGACCATCACTCCCTGGAACTTCGAGGAAGTCGTGGATAAGGGGGCCT
CTGCCCAGTCCTTCATCGAAAGGATGACTAACTTTGATAAAAATCTGCCTAACGAAAAGGTGCTTCCTAA
ACACTCTCTGCTGTACGAGTACTTCACAGTTTATAACGAGCTCACCAAGGTCAAATACGTCACAGAAGGG
ATGAGAAAGCCAGCATTCCTGTCTGGAGAGCAGAAGAAAGCTATCGTGGACCTCCTCTTCAAGACGAACC
GGAAAGTTACCGTGAAACAGCTCAAAGAAGACTATTTCAAAAAGATTGAATGTTTCGACTCTGTTGAAAT
CAGCGGAGTGGAGGATCGCTTCAACGCATCCCTGGGAACGTATCACGATCTCCTGAAAATCATTAAAGAC
AAGGACTTCCTGGACAATGAGGAGAACGAGGACATTCTTGAGGACATTGTCCTCACCCTTACGTTGTTTG
AAGATAGGGAGATGATTGAAGAACGCTTGAAAACTTACGCTCATCTCTTCGACGACAAAGTCATGAAACA
GCTCAAGAGACGCCGATATACAGGATGGGGGCGGCTGTCAAGAAAACTGATCAATGGCATCCGAGACAAG
CAGAGTGGAAAGACAATCCTGGATTTTCTTAAGTCCGATGGATTTGCCAACCGGAACTTCATGCAGTTGA
TCCATGATGACTCTCTCACCTTTAAGGAGGACATCCAGAAAGCACAAGTTTCTGGCCAGGGGGACAGTCT
TCACGAGCACATCGCTAATCTTGCAGGTAGCCCAGCTATCAAAAAGGGAATACTGCAGACCGTTAAGGTC
GTGGATGAACTCGTCAAAGTAATGGGAAGGCATAAGCCCGAGAATATCGTTATCGAGATGGCCCGAGAGA
ACCAAACTACCCAGAAGGGACAGAAGAACAGTAGGGAAAGGATGAAGAGGATTGAAGAGGGTATAAAAGA
ACTGGGGTCCCAAATCCTTAAGGAACACCCAGTTGAAAACACCCAGCTTCAGAATGAGAAGCTCTACCTG
TACTACCTGCAGAACGGCAGGGACATGTACGTGGATCAGGAACTGGACATCAACCGGTTGTCCGACTACG
ACGTGGATGCTATCGTGCCCCAAAGCTTTCTCAAAGATGATTCTATTGATAATAAAGTGTTGACAAGATC
CGATAAAAATAGAGGGAAGAGTGATAACGTCCCCTCAGAAGAAGTTGTCAAGAAAATGAAAAATTATTGG
CGGCAGCTGCTGAACGCCAAACTGATCACACAACGGAAGTTCGATAATCTGACTAAGGCTGAACGAGGTG
GCCTGTCTGAGTTGGATAAAGCCGGCTTCATCAAAAGGCAGCTTGTTGAGACACGCCAGATCACCAAGCA
CGTGGCCCAAATTCTCGATTCACGCATGAACACCAAGTACGATGAAAATGACAAACTGATTCGAGAGGTG
AAAGTTATTACTCTGAAGTCTAAGCTGGTCTCAGATTTCAGAAAGGACTTTCAGTTTTATAAGGTGAGAG
AGATCAACAATTACCACCATGCGCATGATGCCTACCTGAATGCAGTGGTAGGCACTGCACTTATCAAAAA
ATATCCCAAGCTGGAATCTGAATTTGTTTACGGAGACTATAAAGTGTACGATGTTAGGAAAATGATCGCA
AAGTCTGAGCAGGAAATAGGCAAGGCCACCGCTAAGTACTTCTTTTACAGCAATATTATGAATTTTTTCA
AGACCGAGATTACACTGGCCAATGGAGAGATTCGGAAGCGACCACTTATCGAAACAAACGGAGAAACAGG
AGAAATCGTGTGGGACAAGGGTAGGGATTTCGCGACAGTCCGCAAGGTCCTGTCCATGCCGCAGGTGAAC
ATCGTTAAAAAGACCGAAGTACAGACCGGAGGCTTCTCCAAGGAAAGTATCCTCCCGAAAAGGAACAGCG
ACAAGCTGATCGCACGCAAAAAAGATTGGGACCCCAAGAAATACGGCGGATTCGATTCTCCTACAGTCGC
TTACAGTGTACTGGTTGTGGCCAAAGTGGAGAAAGGGAAGTCTAAAAAACTCAAAAGCGTCAAGGAACTG
CTGGGCATCACAATCATGGAGCGATCCAGCTTCGAGAAAAACCCCATCGACTTTCTCGAAGCGAAAGGAT
ATAAAGAGGTCAAAAAAGACCTCATCATTAAGCTGCCCAAGTACTCTCTCTTTGAGCTTGAAAACGGCCG
GAAACGAATGCTCGCTAGTGCGGGCGAGCTGCAGAAAGGTAACGAGCTGGCACTGCCCTCTAAATACGTT
AATTTCTTGTATCTGGCCAGCCACTATGAAAAGCTCAAAGGGTCTCCCGAAGATAATGAGCAGAAGCAGC
TGTTCGTGGAACAACACAAACACTACCTTGATGAGATCATCGAGCAAATAAGCGAGTTCTCCAAAAGAGT
GATCCTCGCCGACGCTAACCTCGATAAGGTGCTTTCTGCTTACAATAAGCACAGGGATAAGCCCATCAGG
GAGCAGGCAGAAAACATTATCCACTTGTTTACTCTGACCAACTTGGGCGCGCCTGCAGCCTTCAAGTACT
TCGACACCACCATAGACAGAAAGCGGTACACCTCTACAAAGGAGGTCCTGGACGCCACACTGATTCATCA
GTCAATTACGGGGCTCTATGAAACAAGAATCGACCTCTCTCAGCTCGGTGGAGACGGCTCTACTAGTGGC
TCTCCCAAGAAGAAGAGGAAGGTAGGATCCGGAAGTATGCGTAAAGGCGAAGAGCTGTTCACTGGTGTCG
TCCCTATTCTGGTGGAACTGGATGGTGATGTCAACGGTCATAAGTTTTCCGTGCGTGGCGAGGGTGAAGG
TGACGCAACTAATGGTAAACTGACGCTGAAGTTCATCTGTACTACTGGTAAACTGCCGGTACCTTGGCCG
ACTCTGGTAACGACGCTGACTTATGGTGTTCAGTGCTTTGCTCGTTATCCGGACCATATGAAGCAGCATG
ACTTCTTCAAGTCCGCCATGCCGGAAGGCTATGTGCAGGAACGCACGATTTCCTTTAAGGATGACGGCAC
GTACAAAACGCGTGCGGAAGTGAAATTTGAAGGCGATACCCTGGTAAACCGCATTGAGCTGAAAGGCATT
GACTTTAAAGAAGACGGCAATATCCTGGGCCATAAGCTGGAATACAATTTTAACAGCCACAATGTTTACA
TCACCGCCGATAAACAAAAAAATGGCATTAAAGCGAATTTTAAAATTCGCCACAACGTGGAGGATGGCAG
CGTGCAGCTGGCTGATCACTACCAGCAAAACACTCCAATCGGTGATGGTCCTGTTCTGCTGCCAGACAAT
CACTATCTGAGCACGCAAAGCGTTCTGTCTAAAGATCCGAACGAGAAACGCGATCATATGGTTCTGCTGG
AGTTCGTAACCGCAGCGGGCATCACGCATGGTATGGATGAACTGTACAAATCTGGCGGCCGCTCTGGCAT
GCGTAAAGGCGAAGAGCTGTTCACTGGTGTCGTCCCTATTCTGGTGGAACTGGATGGTGATGTCAACGGT
CATAAGTTTTCCGTGCGTGGCGAGGGTGAAGGTGACGCAACTAATGGTAAACTGACGCTGAAGTTCATCT
GTACTACTGGTAAACTGCCGGTACCTTGGCCGACTCTGGTAACGACGCTGACTTATGGTGTTCAGTGCTT
TGCTCGTTATCCGGACCATATGAAGCAGCATGACTTCTTCAAGTCCGCCATGCCGGAAGGCTATGTGCAG
GAACGCACGATTTCCTTTAAGGATGACGGCACGTACAAAACGCGTGCGGAAGTGAAATTTGAAGGCGATA
CCCTGGTAAACCGCATTGAGCTGAAAGGCATTGACTTTAAAGAAGACGGCAATATCCTGGGCCATAAGCT
GGAATACAATTTTAACAGCCACAATGTTTACATCACCGCCGATAAACAAAAAAATGGCATTAAAGCGAAT
TTTAAAATTCGCCACAACGTGGAGGATGGCAGCGTGCAGCTGGCTGATCACTACCAGCAAAACACTCCAA
TCGGTGATGGTCCTGTTCTGCTGCCAGACAATCACTATCTGAGCACGCAAAGCGTTCTGTCTAAAGATCC
GAACGAGAAACGCGATCATATGGTTCTGCTGGAGTTCGTAACCGCAGCGGGCATCACGCATGGTATGGAT
GAACTGTACAAAGGTAGCATCGATGGTAGCATGCGTAAAGGCGAAGAGCTGTTCACTGGTGTCGTCCCTA
TTCTGGTGGAACTGGATGGTGATGTCAACGGTCATAAGTTTTCCGTGCGTGGCGAGGGTGAAGGTGACGC
AACTAATGGTAAACTGACGCTGAAGTTCATCTGTACTACTGGTAAACTGCCGGTACCTTGGCCGACTCTG
GTAACGACGCTGACTTATGGTGTTCAGTGCTTTGCTCGTTATCCGGACCATATGAAGCAGCATGACTTCT
TCAAGTCCGCCATGCCGGAAGGCTATGTGCAGGAACGCACGATTTCCTTTAAGGATGACGGCACGTACAA
AACGCGTGCGGAAGTGAAATTTGAAGGCGATACCCTGGTAAACCGCATTGAGCTGAAAGGCATTGACTTT
AAAGAAGACGGCAATATCCTGGGCCATAAGCTGGAATACAATTTTAACAGCCACAATGTTTACATCACCG
CCGATAAACAAAAAAATGGCATTAAAGCGAATTTTAAAATTCGCCACAACGTGGAGGATGGCAGCGTGCA
GCTGGCTGATCACTACCAGCAAAACACTCCAATCGGTGATGGTCCTGTTCTGCTGCCAGACAATCACTAT
CTGAGCACGCAAAGCGTTCTGTCTAAAGATCCGAACGAGAAACGCGATCATATGGTTCTGCTGGAGTTCG
TAACCGCAGCGGGCATCACGCATGGTATGGATGAACTGTACAAACTCGAGTAGGGTAATCTAGATAATCA
ACCTCTGGATTACAAAATTTGTGAAAGATTGACTGGTATTCTTAACTATGTTGCTCCTTTTACGCTATGT
GGATACGCTGCTTTAATGCCTTTGTATCATGCTATTGCTTCCCGTATGGCTTTCATTTTCTCCTCCTTGT
ATAAATCCTGGTTGCTGTCTCTTTATGAGGAGTTGTGGCCCGTTGTCAGGCAACGTGGCGTGGTGTGCAC
TGTGTTTGCTGACGCAACCCCCACTGGTTGGGGCATTGCCACCACCTGTCAGCTCCTTTCCGGGACTTTC
GCTTTCCCCCTCCCTATTGCCACGGCGGAACTCATCGCCGCCTGCCTTGCCCGCTGCTGGACAGGGGCTC
GGCTGTTGGGCACTGACAATTCCGTGGTGTTGTCGGGGAAATCATCGTCCTTTCCTTGGCTGCTCGCCTG
TGTTGCCACCTGGATTCTGCGCGGGACGTCCTTCTGCTACGTCCCTTCGGCCCTCAATCCAGCGGACCTT
CCTTCCCGCGGCCTGCTGCCGGCTCTGCGGCCTCTTCCGCGTCTTCGCCTTCGCCCTCAGACGAGTCGGA
TCTCCCTTTGGGCCGCCTCCCCGCCTGAGATCCTTTAAGACCAATGACTTACAAGGCAGCTGTAGATCTT
AGCCACTTTTTAAAAGAAAAGGGGGGACTGGAAGGGCTAATTCACTCCCAACGAAGACAAGATCTGCTTT
TTGCTTGTACTGGGTCTCTCTGGTTAGACCAGATCTGAGCCTGGGAGCTCTCTGGCTAACTAGGGAACCC
ACTGCTTAAGCCTCAATAAAGCTTGCCTTGAGTGCTTCAAGTAGTGTGTGCCCGTCTGTTGTGTGACTCT
GGTAACTAGAGATCCCTCAGACCCTTTTAGTCAGTGTGGAAAATCTCTAGCAGTAGTAGTTCATGTCATC
TTATTATTCAGTATTTATAACTTGCAAAGAAATGAATATCAGAGAGTGAGAGGCCCGGGTTAATTAAGGA
AAGGGCTAGATCATTCTTGAAGACGAAAGGGCCTCGTGATACGCCTATTTTTATAGGTTAATGTCATGAT
AATAATGGTTTCTTAGACGTCAGGTGGCACTTTTCGGGGAAATGTGCGCGGAACCCCTATTTGTTTATTT
TTCTAAATACATTCAAATATGTATCCGCTCATGAGACAATAACCCTGATAAATGCTTCAATAATATTGAA
AAAGGAAGAGTATGAGTATTCAACATTTCCGTGTCGCCCTTATTCCCTTTTTTGCGGCATTTTGCCTTCC
TGTTTTTGCTCACCCAGAAACGCTGGTGAAAGTAAAAGATGCTGAAGATCAGTTGGGTGCACGAGTGGGT
TACATCGAACTGGATCTCAACAGCGGTAAGATCCTTGAGAGTTTTCGCCCCGAAGAACGTTTTCCAATGA
TGAGCACTTTTAAAGTTCTGCTATGTGGCGCGGTATTATCCCGTGTTGACGCCGGGCAAGAGCAACTCGG
TCGCCGCATACACTATTCTCAGAATGACTTGGTTGAGTACTCACCAGTCACAGAAAAGCATCTTACGGAT
GGCATGACAGTAAGAGAATTATGCAGTGCTGCCATAACCATGAGTGATAACACTGCGGCCAACTTACTTC
TGACAACGATCGGAGGACCGAAGGAGCTAACCGCTTTTTTGCACAACATGGGGGATCATGTAACTCGCCT
TGATCGTTGGGAACCGGAGCTGAATGAAGCCATACCAAACGACGAGCGTGACACCACGATGCCTGTAGCA
ATGGCAACAACGTTGCGCAAACTATTAACTGGCGAACTACTTACTCTAGCTTCCCGGCAACAATTAATAG
ACTGGATGGAGGCGGATAAAGTTGCAGGACCACTTCTGCGCTCGGCCCTTCCGGCTGGCTGGTTTATTGC
TGATAAATCTGGAGCCGGTGAGCGTGGGTCTCGCGGTATCATTGCAGCACTGGGGCCAGATGGTAAGCCC
TCCCGTATCGTAGTTATCTACACGACGGGGAGTCAGGCAACTATGGATGAACGAAATAGACAGATCGCTG
AGATAGGTGCCTCACTGATTAAGCATTGGTAACTGTCAGACCAAGTTTACTCATATATACTTTAGATTGA
TTTAAAACTTCATTTTTAATTTAAAAGGATCTAGGTGAAGATCCTTTTTGATAATCTCATGACCAAAATC
CCTTAACGTGAGTTTTCGTTCCACTGAGCGTCAGACCCCGTAGAAAAGATCAAAGGATCTTCTTGAGATC
CTTTTTTTCTGCGCGTAATCTGCTGCTTGCAAACAAAAAAACCACCGCTACCAGCGGTGGTTTGTTTGCC
GGATCAAGAGCTACCAACTCTTTTTCCGAAGGTAACTGGCTTCAGCAGAGCGCAGATACCAAATACTGTT
CTTCTAGTGTAGCCGTAGTTAGGCCACCACTTCAAGAACTCTGTAGCACCGCCTACATACCTCGCTCTGC
TAATCCTGTTACCAGTGGCTGCTGCCAGTGGCGATAAGTCGTGTCTTACCGGGTTGGACTCAAGACGATA
GTTACCGGATAAGGCGCAGCGGTCGGGCTGAACGGGGGGTTCGTGCACACAGCCCAGCTTGGAGCGAACG
ACCTACACCGAACTGAGATACCTACAGCGTGAGCTATGAGAAAGCGCCACGCTTCCCGAAGGGAGAAAGG
CGGACAGGTATCCGGTAAGCGGCAGGGTCGGAACAGGAGAGCGCACGAGGGAGCTTCCAGGGGGAAACGC
CTGGTATCTTTATAGTCCTGTCGGGTTTCGCCACCTCTGACTTGAGCGTCGATTTTTGTGATGCTCGTCA
GGGGGGCGGAGCCTATGGAAAAACGCCAGCAACGCGGCCTTTTTACGGTTCCTGGCCTTTTGCTGGCCTT
TTGCTCACATGTTCTTTCCTGCGTTATCCCCTGATTCTGTGGATAACCGTATTACCGCCTTTGAGTGAGC
TGATACCGCTCGCCGCAGCCGAACGACCGAGCGCAGCGAGTCAGTGAGCGAGGAAGCGGAAGAGCGCCCA
ATACGCAAACCGCCTCTCCCCGCGCGTTGGCCGATTCATTAATGCAGCAAGCTCATGGCTGACTAATTTT
TTTTATTTATGCAGAGGCCGAGGCCGCCTCGGCCTCTGAGCTATTCCAGAAGTAGTGAGGAGGCTTTTTT
GGAGGCCTAGGCTTTTGCAAAAAGCTCCCCGTGGCACGACAGGTTTCCCGACTGGAAAGCGGGCAGTGAG
CGCAACGCAATTAATGTGAGTTAGCTCACTCATTAGGCACCCCAGGCTTTACACTTTATGCTTCCGGCTC
GTATGTTGTGTGGAATTGTGAGCGGATAACAATTTCACACAGGAAACAGCTATGACATGATTACGAATTT
CACAAATAAAGCATTTTTTTCACTGCATTCTAGTTGTGGTTTGTCCAAACTCATCAATGTATCTTATCAT
GTCTGGATCAACTGGATAACTCAAGCTAACCAAAATCATCCCAAACTTCCCACCCCATACCCTATTACCA
CTGCCAATTACCTGTGGTTTCATTTACTCTAAACCTGTGATTCCTCTGAATTATTTTCATTTTAAAGAAA
TTGTATTTGTTAAATATGTACTACAAACTTAGTAGT
Features (pLannotate 1.2.2; 29 found; start..end, strand, type, name):
    377..634     +  LTR            5' LTR (truncated): truncated 5' long terminal repeat (LTR) from HIV-1
    681..806     +  misc_feature   HIV-1 Ψ: packaging signal of human immunodeficiency virus type 1
    790..1128    +  CDS            HIV-1 gag (fragment): gag protein from human immunodeficiency virus 1; gag
   1303..1536    +  misc_feature   RRE: The Rev response element (RRE) of HIV-1 allows for Rev-dependent mRNA export from the nucleus to the cytoplasm.
   1913..2013    +  CDS            Rev (fragment): human immunodeficiency virus 1 (HIV-1) Rev protein; rev; enhances nuclear export of unspliced and incompletely spliced viral mRNAs
   2058..2175    +  misc_feature   cPPT/CTS: central polypurine tract and central termination sequence of HIV-1
   2299..2602    +  enhancer       CMV enhancer: human cytomegalovirus immediate early enhancer
   2603..2806    +  promoter       CMV promoter: human cytomegalovirus (CMV) immediate early promoter
   2808..2827    +  promoter       PLtetO-1 promoter (fragment): modified phage lambda PL promoter with tet operator sites (Lutz and Bujard, 1997)
   2829..2848    +  promoter       PLtetO-1 promoter (fragment): modified phage lambda PL promoter with tet operator sites (Lutz and Bujard, 1997)
   2856..2889    +  promoter       TRE3GV promoter (fragment): 3rd-generation Tet-responsive promoter that can be activated by binding of Tet-On® 3G, optimized for retroviral and lentiviral vectors
   3025..7125    +  CDS            Cas9: Cas9 (Csn1) endonuclease from the Streptococcus pyogenes Type II CRISPR/Cas system generates RNA-guided double strand breaks in DNA
   7177..7890    +  CDS            superfolder GFP: GFP variant that folds robustly even when fused to poorly folded proteins (Pédelacq et al., 2006)
   7909..8622    +  CDS            superfolder GFP: GFP variant that folds robustly even when fused to poorly folded proteins (Pédelacq et al., 2006)
   8641..9354    +  CDS            superfolder GFP: GFP variant that folds robustly even when fused to poorly folded proteins (Pédelacq et al., 2006)
   9376..9964    +  misc_feature   WPRE: woodchuck hepatitis virus posttranscriptional regulatory element
   9972..10037   +  CDS            nef (fragment): NEF_HV1Z2 - Experimental evidence at protein level: Swiss-Prot protein existence level 1. Extracellular Nef protein targets CD4(+) T-lymphocytes for apoptosis by interacting with CXCR4 surface receptors. From Human immunodeficiency virus type 1 group M subtype D (isolate Z2/CDC-Z34) (HIV-1).
  10039..10272   +  LTR            3' LTR (ΔU3): self-inactivating 3' long terminal repeat (LTR) from HIV-1
  10477..10581   +  promoter       AmpR promoter: bla
  10582..11442   +  CDS            AmpR: β-lactamase; bla; confers resistance to ampicillin, carbenicillin, and related antibiotics
  11613..12201   +  rep_origin     ori: high-copy-number ColE1/pMB1/pBR322/pUC origin of replication
  12384..12438   +  CDS            lacI (fragment): lac repressor; lacI; The lac repressor binds to the lac operator to inhibit transcription in E. coli. This inhibition can be relieved by adding lactose or isopropyl-β-D-thiogalactopyranoside (IPTG).
  12444..12537   +  rep_origin     SV40 ori (fragment): SV40 origin of replication
  12562..12599   +  CDS            lacI (fragment): lac repressor; lacI; The lac repressor binds to the lac operator to inhibit transcription in E. coli. This inhibition can be relieved by adding lactose or isopropyl-β-D-thiogalactopyranoside (IPTG).
  12612..12633   +  protein_bind   CAP binding site: CAP binding activates transcription in the presence of cAMP. E. coli catabolite activator protein
  12648..12678   +  promoter       lac promoter: promoter for the E. coli lac operon
  12682..12704   +  protein_bind   lac operator (fragment): The lac repressor binds to the lac operator to inhibit transcription in E. coli. This inhibition can be relieved by adding lactose or isopropyl-β-D-thiogalactopyranoside (IPTG). lac repressor encoded by lacI
  12736..12819   +  polyA_signal   SV40 poly(A) signal (fragment): SV40 polyadenylation signal
  12986..329     +  CDS            nef (fragment) (across the origin): NEF_HV1BR - Experimental evidence at protein level: Swiss-Prot protein existence level 1. Extracellular Nef protein targets CD4(+) T-lymphocytes for apoptosis by interacting with CXCR4 surface receptors (PubMed:14990729). From Human immunodeficiency virus type 1 group M subtype B (isolate BRU/LAI) (HIV-1).
