[The description below was written by a language model from this plasmid's Addgene catalogue record and pLannotate feature annotations shown in this document.]
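Description:
pHAGE-TO-dCas9-3XGFP is a roughly 13 kb HIV-1-based lentiviral and mammalian expression plasmid built on the pHAGE-DEST backbone. It expresses a fluorescently labelled, nuclease-dead Streptococcus pyogenes Cas9. In bacteria it is maintained through a high-copy ColE1/pUC-type origin and selected with ampicillin via the bla gene. No mammalian drug-resistance marker is recorded, so GFP fluorescence is the only way to identify expressing cells. The lentiviral framework comprises a truncated 5' LTR, the Ψ packaging signal with an adjoining gag fragment, the Rev response element for Rev-dependent nuclear export of the genomic RNA, and the cPPT/CTS. A WPRE lies downstream of the cargo to boost transcript expression, followed by a self-inactivating ΔU3 3' LTR. Short lac, SV40 and nef fragments in the feature table appear to be backbone remnants rather than functional parts.

The payload is driven by the "CMV-TO" promoter, which consists of the CMV immediate-early enhancer and promoter followed directly by tet operator sequences. The automated annotation labels these as PLtetO-1 and TRE3GV fragments. This layout generally allows repression by Tet repressor and induction with tetracycline-type drugs in cells that supply the repressor, and otherwise gives CMV-driven expression. The 4.1 kb dCas9 coding sequence is annotated simply as Cas9; the inactivating mutations are stated only in the catalogue entry. It is fused at its C terminus to three tandem copies of superfolder GFP, which increases the signal per bound molecule. Together with a separately supplied guide RNA, the fusion binds target DNA without cutting it. The associated publication title indicates use in CRISPR-based fluorescent labelling of chromosomal loci in human cells, as the green component of a multicolour scheme.
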