Addgene plasmid #64107: pHAGE-TO-dCas9-3XGFP
Purpose: Expression of Sp dCas9-3XGFP in mammalian cells
Depositing lab: Thoru Pederson. Depositing organization: University of Massachusetts, Worcester. Publication: Multicolor CRISPR labeling of chromosomal loci in human cells. Ma H, Naseri A, Reyes-Gutierrez P, Wolfe SA, Zhang S, Pederson T. Proc Natl Acad Sci U S A. 2015 Mar 10;112(10):3002-7. doi: 10.1073/pnas.1420024112. Epub 2015 Feb 23. PubMed 25713381.
Backbone
  Vector backbone: pHAGE-DEST
  Backbone size w/o insert (bp): 6000
  Total vector size (bp): 12980
  Vector type: Mammalian Expression, Lentiviral
  Selectable markers: GFP
Growth in bacteria
  Bacterial resistance: Ampicillin, 100 μg/mL
  Growth temperature: 37°C
  Growth strain: Stbl3
  Copy number: High Copy
Gene/Insert
  Gene/Insert name: Sp dCas9
  Species: Synthetic
  Insert size (bp): 4101
  Promoter: CMV-TO
  Tag / fusion protein: 3XsfGFP (C terminal on insert)
  Cloning method: Restriction Enzyme; 5′ cloning site EcoRI (not destroyed); 3′ cloning site XbaI (not destroyed)
  Sequencing primers: 5′ cgaaggaatagaagaagaaggtgga; 3′ CCAAAGGGAGATCCGACTCG
Terms and licenses: Academic/Nonprofit Terms; Industry Terms: Not Available to Industry
How to cite: pHAGE-TO-dCas9-3XGFP was a gift from Thoru Pederson (Addgene plasmid # 64107 ; http://n2t.net/addgene:64107 ; RRID:Addgene_64107)
