>Addgene plasmid #64107 | pHAGE-TO-dCas9-3XGFP | addgene partial sequence | sequence record 110337 | CMV-F 5'-CGCAAATGGGCGGTAGGCGTG-3'
ATCAGTGATAGAGATCTCCCTATCAGTGATAGAGATCGTCGACGAGCTCGTTTAGTGAACCGTCAGATCG
CCTGGAGACGCCATCCACGCTGTTTTGACCTCCATAGAAGACACCGGGACCGATCCAGCCTACCGGTTAA
GGTGAACGCGTGCAGGCTGGCGCCACCATGGCCCCTAAAAAGAAACGCAAGGTCGAATTCGGAAGCGGAA
GCGACAAGAAGTACTCCATTGGGCTCGCTATCGGTACCAACAGCGTCGGCTGGGCCGTCATTACGGACGA
GTACAAGGTGCCGAGCAAAAAATTCAAAGTTCTGGGCAATACCGATCGCCACAGCATAAAGAAGAACCTC
ATTGGAGCCCTCCTGTTCGACTCCGGGGAGACGGCCGAAGCCACGCGGCTCAAAAGAACAGCACGGCGCA
GATATACCCGCAGAAAGAATCGGATCTGCTACCTGCAGGAGATCTTTAGTAATGAGATGGCTAAGGTGGA
TGACTCTTTCTTCCATAGGCTGGAGGAGTCCTTTTTGGTGGAGGAGGATAAAAAGCACGAGCGCCACCCA
ATCTTTGGCAATATCGTGGACGAGGTGGCGTACCATGAAAAGTACCCAACCATATATCATCTGAGGAAGA
AGCTGGTAGACAGTACTGATAAGGCTGACTTGCGGTTGATCTATCTCGCGCTGGCGCACATGATCAAATT
TCGGGGACACTTCCTCATCGAGGGGGACCTGAACCCAGACAACAGCGATGTCGACAAACTCTTTATCCAA
CTGGTTCAGACTTACAATCAGCTTTT
