>Addgene plasmid #64107 | pHAGE-TO-dCas9-3XGFP | addgene partial sequence | sequence record 111112 | WPRE-R 5'-CATAGCGTAAAAGGAGCAACA-3'
TGTAATCCAGAGGTTGATTATCTAGATTACCCTACTCGAGTTTGTACAGTTCATCCATACCATGCGTGAT
GCCCGCTGCGGTTACGAACTCCAGCAGAACCATATGATCGCGTTTCTCGTTCGGATCTTTAGACAGAACG
CTTTGCGTGCTCAGATAGTGATTGTCTGGCAGCAGAACAGGACCATCACCGATTGGAGTGTTTTGCTGGT
AGTGATCAGCCAGCTGCACGCTGCCATCCTCCACGTTGTGGCGAATTTTAAAATTCGCTTTAATGCCATT
TTTTTGTTTATCGGCGGTGATGTAAACATTGTGGCTGTTAAAATTGTATTCCAGCTTATGGCCCAGGATA
TTGCCGTCTTCTTTAAAGTCAATGCCTTTCAGCTCAATGCGGTTTACCAGGGTATCGCCTTCAAATTTCA
CTTCCGCACGCGTTTTGTACGTGCCGTCATCCTTAAAGGAAATCGTGCGTTCCTGCACATAGCCTTCCGG
CATGGCGGACTTGAAGAAGTCATGCTGCTTCATATGGTCCGGATAACGAGCAAAGCACTGAACACCATAA
GTCAGCGTCGTTACCAGAGTCGGCCAAGGTACCGGCAGTTTACCAGTAGTACAGATGAACTTCAGCGTCA
GTTTACCATTAGTTGCGTCACCTTCACCCTCGCCACGCACGGAAAACTTATGACCGTTGACATCACCATC
CAGTTCCACCAGAATAGGGACGACACCAGTGAACAGCTCTTCGCCTTTACGCATGCTACCATCGATGCTA
CCTTTGTACAGTTCATCCATACCATGCGTGATGCCCGCTGCGGTTACGAACTCCAGCAGAACCATATGAT
CGCGTTTCTCGTTCGGATCTTTAGACAGAACGCTTTGCGTGCTCAGATAGTG
